>Addgene plasmid #60815 | 10xHis-MBP-TEV-S. pyogenes dCas9 M1C D10A C80S H840A C574S | depositor full sequence | sequence record 97851 | 10xHis-MBP-TEV-S. pyogenes dCas9 M1C D10A C80S H840A C574S sequence 10076 bps
TTCTTGAAGACGAAAGGGCCTCGTGATACGCCTATTTTTATAGGTTAATGTCATGATAATAATGGTTTCT
TAGACGTCAGGTGGCACTTTTCGGGGAAATGTGCGCGGAACCCCTATTTGTTTATTTTTCTAAATACATT
CAAATATGTATCCGCTCATGAGACAATAACCCTGATAAATGCTTCAATAACATTGAAAAAGGAAGAGTAT
GAGTATTCAACATTTCCGTGTCGCCCTTATTCCCTTTTTTGCGGCATTTTGCCTTCCTGTTTTTGCTCAC
CCAGAAACGCTGGTGAAAGTAAAAGATGCTGAAGATCAGTTGGGTGCACGAGTGGGTTACATCGAACTGG
ATCTCAACAGCGGTAAGATCCTTGAGAGTTTTCGCCCCGAAGAACGTTTTCCAATGATGAGCACTTTTAA
AGTTCTGCTATGTGGCGCGGTATTATCCCGTGTTGACGCCGGGCAAGAGCAACTCGGTCGCCGCATACAC
TATTCTCAGAATGACTTGGTTGAGTACTCACCAGTCACAGAAAAGCATCTTACGGATGGCATGACAGTAA
GAGAATTATGCAGTGCTGCCATAACCATGAGTGATAACACTGCGGCCAACTTACTTCTGACAACGATCGG
AGGACCGAAGGAGCTAACCGCTTTTTTGCACAACATGGGGGATCATGTAACTCGCCTTGATCGTTGGGAA
CCGGAGCTGAATGAAGCCATACCAAACGACGAGCGTGACACCACGATGCCTGCAGCAATGGCAACAACGT
TGCGCAAACTATTAACTGGCGAACTACTTACTCTAGCTTCCCGGCAACAATTAATAGACTGGATGGAGGC
GGATAAAGTTGCAGGACCACTTCTGCGCTCGGCCCTTCCGGCTGGCTGGTTTATTGCTGATAAATCTGGA
GCCGGTGAGCGTGGGTCTCGCGGTATCATTGCAGCACTGGGGCCAGATGGTAAGCCCTCCCGTATCGTAG
TTATCTACACGACGGGGAGTCAGGCAACTATGGATGAACGAAATAGACAGATCGCTGAGATAGGTGCCTC
ACTGATTAAGCATTGGTAACTGTCAGACCAAGTTTACTCATATATACTTTAGATTGATTTAAAACTTCAT
TTTTAATTTAAAAGGATCTAGGTGAAGATCCTTTTTGATAATCTCATGACCAAAATCCCTTAACGTGAGT
TTTCGTTCCACTGAGCGTCAGACCCCGTAGAAAAGATCAAAGGATCTTCTTGAGATCCTTTTTTTCTGCG
CGTAATCTGCTGCTTGCAAACAAAAAAACCACCGCTACCAGCGGTGGTTTGTTTGCCGGATCAAGAGCTA
CCAACTCTTTTTCCGAAGGTAACTGGCTTCAGCAGAGCGCAGATACCAAATACTGTCCTTCTAGTGTAGC
CGTAGTTAGGCCACCACTTCAAGAACTCTGTAGCACCGCCTACATACCTCGCTCTGCTAATCCTGTTACC
AGTGGCTGCTGCCAGTGGCGATAAGTCGTGTCTTACCGGGTTGGACTCAAGACGATAGTTACCGGATAAG
GCGCAGCGGTCGGGCTGAACGGGGGGTTCGTGCACACAGCCCAGCTTGGAGCGAACGACCTACACCGAAC
TGAGATACCTACAGCGTGAGCTATGAGAAAGCGCCACGCTTCCCGAAGGGAGAAAGGCGGACAGGTATCC
GGTAAGCGGCAGGGTCGGAACAGGAGAGCGCACGAGGGAGCTTCCAGGGGGAAACGCCTGGTATCTTTAT
AGTCCTGTCGGGTTTCGCCACCTCTGACTTGAGCGTCGATTTTTGTGATGCTCGTCAGGGGGGCGGAGCC
TATGGAAAAACGCCAGCAACGCGGCCTTTTTACGGTTCCTGGCCTTTTGCTGGCCTTTTGCTCACATGTT
CTTTCCTGCGTTATCCCCTGATTCTGTGGATAACCGTATTACCGCCTTTGAGTGAGCTGATACCGCTCGC
CGCAGCCGAACGACCGAGCGCAGCGAGTCAGTGAGCGAGGAAGCGGAAGAGCGCCTGATGCGGTATTTTC
TCCTTACGCATCTGTGCGGTATTTCACACCGCATATATGGTGCACTCTCAGTACAATCTGCTCTGATGCC
GCATAGTTAAGCCAGTATACACTCCGCTATCGCTACGTGACTGGGTCATGGCTGCGCCCCGACACCCGCC
AACACCCGCTGACGCGCCCTGACGGGCTTGTCTGCTCCCGGCATCCGCTTACAGACAAGCTGTGACCGTC
TCCGGGAGCTGCATGTGTCAGAGGTTTTCACCGTCATCACCGAAACGCGCGAGGCAGCTGCGGTAAAGCT
CATCAGCGTGGTCGTGAAGCGATTCACAGATGTCTGCCTGTTCATCCGCGTCCAGCTCGTTGAGTTTCTC
CAGAAGCGTTAATGTCTGGCTTCTGATAAAGCGGGCCATGTTAAGGGCGGTTTTTTCCTGTTTGGTCACT
GATGCCTCCGTGTAAGGGGGATTTCTGTTCATGGGGGTAATGATACCGATGAAACGAGAGAGGATGCTCA
CGATACGGGTTACTGATGATGAACATGCCCGGTTACTGGAACGTTGTGAGGGTAAACAACTGGCGGTATG
GATGCGGCGGGACCAGAGAAAAATCACTCAGGGTCAATGCCAGCGCTTCGTTAATACAGATGTAGGTGTT
CCACAGGGTAGCCAGCAGCATCCTGCGATGCAGATCCGGAACATAATGGTGCAGGGCGCTGACTTCCGCG
TTTCCAGACTTTACGAAACACGGAAACCGAAGACCATTCATGTTGTTGCTCAGGTCGCAGACGTTTTGCA
GCAGCAGTCGCTTCACGTTCGCTCGCGTATCGGTGATTCATTCTGCTAACCAGTAAGGCAACCCCGCCAG
CCTAGCCGGGTCCTCAACGACAGGAGCACGATCATGCGCACCCGTGGCCAGGACCCAACGCTGCCCGAGA
TGCGCCGCGTGCGGCTGCTGGAGATGGCGGACGCGATGGATATGTTCTGCCAAGGGTTGGTTTGCGCATT
CACAGTTCTCCGCAAGAATTGATTGGCTCCAATTCTTGGAGTGGTGAATCCGTTAGCGAGGTGCCGCCGG
CTTCCATTCAGGTCGAGGTGGCCCGGCTCCATGCACCGCGACGCAACGCGGGGAGGCAGACAAGGTATAG
GGCGGCGCCTACAATCCATGCCAACCCGTTCCATGTGCTCGCCGAGGCGGCATAAATCGCCGTGACGATC
AGCGGTCCAGTGATCGAAGTTAGGCTGGTAAGAGCCGCGAGCGATCCTTGAAGCTGTCCCTGATGGTCGT
CATCTACCTGCCTGGACAGCATGGCCTGCAACGCGGGCATCCCGATGCCGCCGGAAGCGAGAAGAATCAT
AATGGGGAAGGCCATCCAGCCTCGCGTCGCGAACGCCAGCAAGACGTAGCCCAGCGCGTCGGCCGCCATG
CCGGCGATAATGGCCTGCTTCTCGCCGAAACGTTTGGTGGCGGGACCAGTGACGAAGGCTTGAGCGAGGG
CGTGCAAGATTCCGAATACCGCAAGCGACAGGCCGATCATCGTCGCGCTCCAGCGAAAGCGGTCCTCGCC
GAAAATGACCCAGAGCGCTGCCGGCACCTGTCCTACGAGTTGCATGATAAAGAAGACAGTCATAAGTGCG
GCGACGATAGTCATGCCCCGCGCCCACCGGAAGGAGCTGACTGGGTTGAAGGCTCTCAAGGGCATCGGTC
GACGCTCTCCCTTATGCGACTCCTGCATTAGGAAGCAGCCCAGTAGTAGGTTGAGGCCGTTGAGCACCGC
CGCCGCAAGGAATGGTGCATGCAAGGAGATGGCGCCCAACAGTCCCCCGGCCACGGGGCCTGCCACCATA
CCCACGCCGAAACAAGCGCTCATGAGCCCGAAGTGGCGAGCCCGATCTTCCCCATCGGTGATGTCGGCGA
TATAGGCGCCAGCAACCGCACCTGTGGCGCCGGTGATGCCGGCCACGATGCGTCCGGCGTAGAGGATCGA
GATCTCGATCCCGCGAAATTAATACGACTCACTATAGGGAGACCACAACGGTTTCCCTCTAGTGCCGGCT
CCGGAGAGCTCTTTAATTAAGCGGCCGCCCTGCAGGACTCGAGTTCTAGAAATAATTTTGTTTAACTTTA
AGAAGGAGATATACATATGAAATCTTCTCACCATCACCATCACCATCACCATCACCATGGTTCTTCTATG
AAAATCGAAGAAGGTAAACTGGTAATCTGGATTAACGGCGATAAAGGCTATAACGGTCTCGCTGAAGTCG
GTAAGAAATTCGAGAAAGATACCGGAATTAAAGTCACCGTTGAGCATCCGGATAAACTGGAAGAGAAATT
CCCACAGGTTGCGGCAACTGGCGATGGCCCTGACATTATCTTCTGGGCACACGACCGCTTTGGTGGCTAC
GCTCAATCTGGCCTGTTGGCTGAAATCACCCCGGACAAAGCGTTCCAGGACAAGCTGTATCCGTTTACCT
GGGATGCCGTACGTTACAACGGCAAGCTGATTGCTTACCCGATCGCTGTTGAAGCGTTATCGCTGATTTA
TAACAAAGATCTGCTGCCGAACCCGCCAAAAACCTGGGAAGAGATCCCGGCGCTGGATAAAGAACTGAAA
GCGAAAGGTAAGAGCGCGCTGATGTTCAACCTGCAAGAACCGTACTTCACCTGGCCGCTGATTGCTGCTG
ACGGGGGTTATGCGTTCAAGTATGAAAACGGCAAGTACGACATTAAAGACGTGGGCGTGGATAACGCTGG
CGCGAAAGCGGGTCTGACCTTCCTGGTTGACCTGATTAAAAACAAACACATGAATGCAGACACCGATTAC
TCCATCGCAGAAGCTGCCTTTAATAAAGGCGAAACAGCGATGACCATCAACGGCCCGTGGGCATGGTCCA
ACATCGACACCAGCAAAGTGAATTATGGTGTAACGGTACTGCCGACCTTCAAGGGTCAACCATCCAAACC
GTTCGTTGGCGTGCTGAGCGCAGGTATTAACGCCGCCAGTCCGAACAAAGAGCTGGCAAAAGAGTTCCTC
GAAAACTATCTGCTGACTGATGAAGGTCTGGAAGCGGTTAATAAAGACAAACCGCTGGGTGCCGTAGCGC
TGAAGTCTTACGAGGAAGAGTTGGCGAAAGATCCACGTATTGCCGCCACTATGGAAAACGCCCAGAAAGG
TGAAATCATGCCGAACATCCCGCAGATGTCCGCTTTCTGGTATGCCGTGCGTACTGCGGTGATCAACGCC
GCCAGCGGTCGTCAGACTGTCGATGAAGCCCTGAAAGACGCGCAGACTAATTCGAGCTCGAACAACAACA
ACAATAACAATAACAACAACCTCGGGATCGAGGAAAACCTGTACTTCCAATCCAATGCATGCGATAAGAA
ATACTCAATAGGCTTAGCTATCGGCACAAATAGCGTCGGATGGGCGGTGATCACTGATGAATATAAGGTT
CCGTCTAAAAAGTTCAAGGTTCTGGGAAATACAGACCGCCACAGTATCAAAAAAAATCTTATAGGGGCTC
TTTTATTTGACAGTGGAGAGACAGCGGAAGCGACTCGTCTCAAACGGACAGCTCGTAGAAGGTATACACG
TCGGAAGAATCGTATTTCTTATCTACAGGAGATTTTTTCAAATGAGATGGCGAAAGTAGATGATAGTTTC
TTTCATCGACTTGAAGAGTCTTTTTTGGTGGAAGAAGACAAGAAGCATGAACGTCATCCTATTTTTGGAA
ATATAGTAGATGAAGTTGCTTATCATGAGAAATATCCAACTATCTATCATCTGCGAAAAAAATTGGTAGA
TTCTACTGATAAAGCGGATTTGCGCTTAATCTATTTGGCCTTAGCGCATATGATTAAGTTTCGTGGTCAT
TTTTTGATTGAGGGAGATTTAAATCCTGATAATAGTGATGTGGACAAACTATTTATCCAGTTGGTACAAA
CCTACAATCAATTATTTGAAGAAAACCCTATTAACGCAAGTGGAGTAGATGCTAAAGCGATTCTTTCTGC
ACGATTGAGTAAATCAAGACGATTAGAAAATCTCATTGCTCAGCTCCCCGGTGAGAAGAAAAATGGCTTA
TTTGGGAATCTCATTGCTTTGTCATTGGGTTTGACCCCTAATTTTAAATCAAATTTTGATTTGGCAGAAG
ATGCTAAATTACAGCTTTCAAAAGATACTTACGATGATGATTTAGATAATTTATTGGCGCAAATTGGAGA
TCAATATGCTGATTTGTTTTTGGCAGCTAAGAATTTATCAGATGCTATTTTACTTTCAGATATCCTAAGA
GTAAATACTGAAATAACTAAGGCTCCCCTATCAGCTTCAATGATTAAACGCTACGATGAACATCATCAAG
ACTTGACTCTTTTAAAAGCTTTAGTTCGACAACAACTTCCAGAAAAGTATAAAGAAATCTTTTTTGATCA
ATCAAAAAACGGATATGCAGGTTATATTGATGGGGGAGCTAGCCAAGAAGAATTTTATAAATTTATCAAA
CCAATTTTAGAAAAAATGGATGGTACTGAGGAATTATTGGTGAAACTAAATCGTGAAGATTTGCTGCGCA
AGCAACGGACCTTTGACAACGGCTCTATTCCCCATCAAATTCACTTGGGTGAGCTGCATGCTATTTTGAG
AAGACAAGAAGACTTTTATCCATTTTTAAAAGACAATCGTGAGAAGATTGAAAAAATCTTGACTTTTCGA
ATTCCTTATTATGTTGGTCCATTGGCGCGTGGCAATAGTCGTTTTGCATGGATGACTCGGAAGTCTGAAG
AAACAATTACCCCATGGAATTTTGAAGAAGTTGTCGATAAAGGTGCTTCAGCTCAATCATTTATTGAACG
CATGACAAACTTTGATAAAAATCTTCCAAATGAAAAAGTACTACCAAAACATAGTTTGCTTTATGAGTAT
TTTACGGTTTATAACGAATTGACAAAGGTCAAATATGTTACTGAAGGAATGCGAAAACCAGCATTTCTTT
CAGGTGAACAGAAGAAAGCCATTGTTGATTTACTCTTCAAAACAAATCGAAAAGTAACCGTTAAGCAATT
AAAAGAAGATTATTTCAAAAAAATAGAATCTTTTGATAGTGTTGAAATTTCAGGAGTTGAAGATAGATTT
AATGCTTCATTAGGTACCTACCATGATTTGCTAAAAATTATTAAAGATAAAGATTTTTTGGATAATGAAG
AAAATGAAGATATCTTAGAGGATATTGTTTTAACATTGACCTTATTTGAAGATAGGGAGATGATTGAGGA
AAGACTTAAAACATATGCTCACCTCTTTGATGATAAGGTGATGAAACAGCTTAAACGTCGCCGTTATACT
GGTTGGGGACGTTTGTCTCGAAAATTGATTAATGGTATTAGGGATAAGCAATCTGGCAAAACAATATTAG
ATTTTTTGAAATCAGATGGTTTTGCCAATCGCAATTTTATGCAGCTGATCCATGATGATAGTTTGACATT
TAAAGAAGACATTCAAAAAGCACAAGTGTCTGGACAAGGCGATAGTTTACATGAACATATTGCAAATTTA
GCTGGTAGCCCTGCTATTAAAAAAGGTATTTTACAGACTGTAAAAGTTGTTGATGAATTGGTCAAAGTAA
TGGGGCGGCATAAGCCAGAAAATATCGTTATTGAAATGGCACGTGAAAATCAGACAACTCAAAAGGGCCA
GAAAAATTCGCGAGAGCGTATGAAACGAATCGAAGAAGGTATCAAAGAATTAGGAAGTCAGATTCTTAAA
GAGCATCCTGTTGAAAATACTCAATTGCAAAATGAAAAGCTCTATCTCTATTATCTCCAAAATGGAAGAG
ACATGTATGTGGACCAAGAATTAGATATTAATCGTTTAAGTGATTATGATGTCGATGCCATTGTTCCACA
AAGTTTCCTTAAAGACGATTCAATAGACAATAAGGTCTTAACGCGTTCTGATAAAAATCGTGGTAAATCG
GATAACGTTCCAAGTGAAGAAGTAGTCAAAAAGATGAAAAACTATTGGAGACAACTTCTAAACGCCAAGT
TAATCACTCAACGTAAGTTTGATAATTTAACGAAAGCTGAACGTGGAGGTTTGAGTGAACTTGATAAAGC
TGGTTTTATCAAACGCCAATTGGTTGAAACTCGCCAAATCACTAAGCATGTGGCACAAATTTTGGATAGT
CGCATGAATACTAAATACGATGAAAATGATAAACTTATTCGAGAGGTTAAAGTGATTACCTTAAAATCTA
AATTAGTTTCTGACTTCCGAAAAGATTTCCAATTCTATAAAGTACGTGAGATTAACAATTACCATCATGC
CCATGATGCGTATCTAAATGCCGTCGTTGGAACTGCTTTGATTAAGAAATATCCAAAACTTGAATCGGAG
TTTGTCTATGGTGATTATAAAGTTTATGATGTTCGTAAAATGATTGCTAAGTCTGAGCAAGAAATAGGCA
AAGCAACCGCAAAATATTTCTTTTACTCTAATATCATGAACTTCTTCAAAACAGAAATTACACTTGCAAA
TGGAGAGATTCGCAAACGCCCTCTAATCGAAACTAATGGGGAAACTGGAGAAATTGTCTGGGATAAAGGG
CGAGATTTTGCCACAGTGCGCAAAGTATTGTCCATGCCCCAAGTCAATATTGTCAAGAAAACAGAAGTAC
AGACAGGCGGATTCTCCAAGGAGTCAATTTTACCAAAAAGAAATTCGGACAAGCTTATTGCTCGTAAAAA
AGACTGGGATCCAAAAAAATATGGTGGTTTTGATAGTCCAACGGTAGCTTATTCAGTCCTAGTGGTTGCT
AAGGTGGAAAAAGGGAAATCGAAGAAGTTAAAATCCGTTAAAGAGTTACTAGGGATCACAATTATGGAAA
GAAGTTCCTTTGAAAAAAATCCGATTGACTTTTTAGAAGCTAAAGGATATAAGGAAGTTAAAAAAGACTT
AATCATTAAACTACCTAAATATAGTCTTTTTGAGTTAGAAAACGGTCGTAAACGGATGCTGGCTAGTGCC
GGAGAATTACAAAAAGGAAATGAGCTGGCTCTGCCAAGCAAATATGTGAATTTTTTATATTTAGCTAGTC
ATTATGAAAAGTTGAAGGGTAGTCCAGAAGATAACGAACAAAAACAATTGTTTGTGGAGCAGCATAAGCA
TTATTTAGATGAGATTATTGAGCAAATCAGTGAATTTTCTAAGCGTGTTATTTTAGCAGATGCCAATTTA
GATAAAGTTCTTAGTGCATATAACAAACATAGAGACAAACCAATACGTGAACAAGCAGAAAATATTATTC
ATTTATTTACGTTGACGAATCTTGGAGCTCCCGCTGCTTTTAAATATTTTGATACAACAATTGATCGTAA
ACGATATACGTCTACAAAAGAAGTTTTAGATGCCACTCTTATCCATCAATCCATCACTGGTCTTTATGAA
ACACGCATTGATTTGAGTCAGCTAGGAGGTGACTAATAACATTGGAAGTGGATAACGGATCCGCGATCGC
GGCGCGCCACCTGGTGGCCGGCCGGTACCACGCGTGCGCGCTGATCCGGCTGCTAACAAAGCCCGAAAGG
AAGCTGAGTTGGCTGCTGCCACCGCTGAGCAATAACTAGCATAACCCCTTGGGGCCTCTAAACGGGTCTT
GAGGGGTTTTTTGCTGAAAGGAGGAACTATATCCGGATATCCACAGGACGGGTGTGGTCGCCATGATCGC
GTAGTCGATAGTGGCTCCAAGTAGCGAAGCGAGCAGGACTGGGCGGCGGCCAAAGCGGTCGGACAGTGCT
CCGAGAACGGGTGCGCATAGAAATTGCATCAACGCATATAGCGCTAGCAGCACGCCATAGTGACTGGCGA
TGCTGTCGGAATGGACGATATCCCGCAAGAGGCCCGGCAGTACCGGCATAACCAAGCCTATGCCTACAGC
ATCCAGGGTGACGGTGCCGAGGATGACGATGAGCGCATTGTTAGATTTCATACACGGTGCCTGACTGCGT
TAGCAATTTAACTGTGATAAACTACCGCATTAAAGCTTATCGATGATAAGCTGTCAAACATGAGAA
Features (pLannotate 1.2.2; 17 found; start..end, strand, type, name):
    104..208     +  promoter       AmpR promoter: bla
    209..1069    +  CDS            AmpR: β-lactamase; bla; confers resistance to ampicillin, carbenicillin, and related antibiotics
   1240..1828    +  rep_origin     ori: high-copy-number ColE1/pMB1/pBR322/pUC origin of replication
   2014..2156    -  misc_feature   bom: basis of mobility region from pBR322
   2258..2449    -  CDS            rop: Rop protein, which maintains plasmids at low copy number; rop
   2466..2846    +  CDS            YPB1_ECOLX: Protein predicted: Swiss-Prot protein existence level 4. From Escherichia coli.
   3088..3988    -  CDS            TcR (fragment): tetracycline efflux protein; tet; confers resistance to tetracycline
   4010..4028    +  promoter       T7 promoter: promoter for bacteriophage T7 RNA polymerase
   4117..4139    +  RBS            RBS: efficient ribosome binding site from bacteriophage T7 gene 10 (Olins and Rangwala, 1989)
   4159..4188    +  CDS            10xHis: 10xHis affinity tag
   4198..5298    +  CDS            MBP: maltose binding protein from E. coli; malE (mutated); This version of the gene does not encode a signal sequence, so MBP will remain in the cytosol.
   5353..5369    +  CDS            TEV site (fragment): tobacco etch virus (TEV) protease recognition and cleavage site
   5383..9484    +  CDS            dCas9 (fragment): catalytically dead mutant of the Cas9 endonuclease from the Streptococcus pyogenes Type II CRISPR/Cas system RNA-guided DNA-binding protein that lacks endonuclease activity due to the D10A mutation in the RuvC catalytic domain and the H840A mutation in the HNH catalytic domain
   9569..9618    +  CDS            SET1 (fragment): solubility-enhancement tag derived from T7 phage gene 10B
   9626..9673    +  terminator     T7 terminator: transcription terminator for bacteriophage T7 RNA polymerase
   9699..9991    -  CDS            TcR (fragment): tetracycline efflux protein; tet; confers resistance to tetracycline
  10039..10067   -  promoter       tet promoter: E. coli promoter for tetracycline efflux protein gene
