[The description below was written by a language model from this plasmid's Addgene catalogue record and pLannotate feature annotations shown in this document.]
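Description:
10xHis-MBP-TEV-S. pyogenes dCas9 M1C D10A C80S H840A C574S is a 10,076 bp bacterial expression plasmid built on the Gateway-compatible pHMGWA backbone, made for recombinant production of a modified, catalytically inactive Cas9 in E. coli. It is maintained through a ColE1/pMB1-type origin accompanied by the pBR322 bom region and the rop gene, which moderates copy number (the record lists copy number as unknown), and it is selected with ampicillin via the bla gene and its own promoter. Two fragments of a tetracycline resistance gene and a tet promoter flank the expression cassette. These appear to be remnants of the pBR322-derived backbone interrupted by the cassette, not a functional marker.

The expression unit is driven by a T7 promoter with the phage T7 gene 10 ribosome binding site and ends at a T7 terminator, so it requires a host supplying T7 RNA polymerase. The open reading frame encodes a 10xHis tag (the backbone's six histidines were extended by four for tighter Ni-NTA binding). This is followed by cytosolic maltose binding protein lacking its signal sequence, a TEV protease cleavage site, and Streptococcus pyogenes dCas9. The tags aid solubility and affinity purification and can be removed with TEV protease. D10A and H840A inactivate the RuvC and HNH nuclease domains, leaving RNA-guided binding without cleavage. C80S and C574S replace the cysteines at those positions, while M1C introduces one at the N terminus, giving a protein with a single cysteine for site-specific labelling. A short annotated match to a T7 gene 10B-derived solubility tag lies downstream of the dCas9 sequence, and the record does not indicate that it is part of the expressed protein.
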