Addgene plasmid #60815: 10xHis-MBP-TEV-S. pyogenes dCas9 M1C D10A C80S H840A C574S
Purpose: dCas9 with single cysteine residue (M1C) for site-specific labelling
Depositing lab: Jennifer Doudna. Depositing organization: University of California, Berkeley. Publication: Programmable RNA recognition and cleavage by CRISPR/Cas9. O'Connell MR, Oakes BL, Sternberg SH, East-Seletsky A, Kaplan M, Doudna JA. Nature. 2014 Sep 28. doi: 10.1038/nature13769. PubMed 25274302.
Backbone
  Vector backbone: pHMGWA
  Total vector size (bp): 10076
  Modifications to backbone: additional of 4 His to 6X His for higher Ni-NTA affinity
  Vector type: Bacterial Expression
Growth in bacteria
  Bacterial resistance: Ampicillin, 100 μg/mL
  Growth temperature: 37°C
  Growth strain: DH5alpha
  Copy number: Unknown
Gene/Insert
  Gene/Insert name: dCas9 M1C D10A C80S H840A C574S
  Species: S. pyogenes
  Mutation: M1C D10A C80S H840A C574S
  Tag / fusion protein: His10 (N terminal on insert); MBP (N terminal on insert)
  Cloning method: Gateway Cloning
  Sequencing primers: 5′ MBP
Terms and licenses: Academic/Nonprofit Terms; Industry Terms: Not Available to Industry
How to cite: 10xHis-MBP-TEV-S. pyogenes dCas9 M1C D10A C80S H840A C574S was a gift from Jennifer Doudna (Addgene plasmid # 60815 ; http://n2t.net/addgene:60815 ; RRID:Addgene_60815)
