>Addgene plasmid #60815 | 10xHis-MBP-TEV-S. pyogenes dCas9 M1C D10A C80S H840A C574S | addgene partial sequence | sequence record 98966 | dCas9-R1 5'-TTTCAACCAATTGGCGTTTG-3'
ACCTCCACGTTCAGCTTTCGTTAAATTATCAAACTTACGTTGAGTGATTAACTTGGCGTTTAGAAGTTGT
CTCCAATAGTTTTTCATCTTTTTGACTACTTCTTCACTTGGAACGTTATCCGATTTACCACGATTTTTAT
CAGAACGCGTTAAGACCTTATTGTCTATTGAATCGTCTTTAAGGAAACTTTGTGGAACAATGGCATCGAC
ATCATAATCACTTAAACGATTAATATCTAATTCTTGGTCCACATACATGTCTCTTCCATTTTGGAGATAA
TAGAGATAGAGCTTTTCATTTTGCAATTGAGTATTTTCAACAGGATGCTCTTTAAGAATCTGACTTCCTA
ATTCTTTGATACCTTCTTCGATTCGTTTCATACGCTCTCGCGAATTTTTCTGGCCCTTTTGAGTTGTCTG
ATTTTCACGTGCCATTTCAATAACGATATTTTCTGGCTTATGCCGCCCCATTACTTTGACCAATTCATCA
ACAACTTTTACAGTCTGTA
