>Addgene plasmid #60815 | 10xHis-MBP-TEV-S. pyogenes dCas9 M1C D10A C80S H840A C574S | addgene partial sequence | sequence record 99902 | T7 5'-TAATACGACTCACTATAGGG-3'
GGCTCCGGAGAGCTCTTTAATTAAGCGGCCGCCCTGCAGGACTCGAGTTCTAGAAATAATTTTGTTTAAC
TTTAAGAAGGAGATATACATATGAAATCTTCTCACCATCACCATCACCATCACCATCACCATGGTTCTTC
TATGAAAATCGAAGAAGGTAAACTGGTAATCTGGATTAACGGCGATAAAGGCTATAACGGTCTCGCTGAA
GTCGGTAAGAAATTCGAGAAAGATACCGGAATTAAAGTCACCGTTGAGCATCCGGATAAACTGGAAGAGA
AATTCCCACAGGTTGCGGCAACTGGCGATGGCCCTGACATTATCTTCTGGGCACACGACCGCTTTGGTGG
CTACGCTCAATCTGGCCTGTTGGCTGAAATCACCCCGGACAAAGCGTTCCAGGACAAGCTGTATCCGTTT
ACCTGGGATGCCGTACGTTACAACGGCAAGCTGATTGCTTACCCGATCGCTGTTGAAGCGTTATCGCTGA
TTTATAACAAAGATCTGCTGCCGAACCCGCCAAAAACCTGGGAAGAGATCCCGGCGCTGGATAAAGAACT
GAAAGCGAAAGGTAAGAGCGCGCTGATGTTCAACCTGCAAGAACCGTACTTCACCTGGCCGCTGATTGCT
GCTGACGGGGGT
