>Addgene plasmid #60815 | 10xHis-MBP-TEV-S. pyogenes dCas9 M1C D10A C80S H840A C574S | addgene partial sequence | sequence record 100551 | MBP-F 5'-GATGAAGCCCTGAAAGACGCGCAG-3'
ATAACAACAACCTCGGNATCGAGGAAAACCTGTACTTCCAATCCAATGCATGCGATAAGAAATACTCAAT
AGGCTTAGCTATCGGCNCAAATAGCGTCNGATGGGCGGTGATCACTGATGAATATAAGGTTCCGTCTAAA
AAGTTCAAGGTTCTGGGAAATACAGACCGCCACAGTATCAAAAAAAATCTTATANGGGCTCTTTTATTTG
ACAGTGGAGAGACAGCGGAAGCGACTCGTCTCAAACGGACAGCTCGTANAAGGTATACACGTCGGANGAA
TCGTATTTCTTATCTACAGGAGATTTTTTCAAATGANATGGCGAAAGTAGATGATANTTTCTTTCATCNA
CTTGAAGAGTCTTTTTTGGTGGAAGAAGACAANAANCATGAACGTCATCCTATTTTTGGAAATATAGTAG
ATGAAGTTGCTTATCATGAGAAATATCCAACTATCTATCATCTGCGAAAAAAATTGGNAGATTCTACTGA
TNAAGCGGATTTGCGCTTANTCTATTTGGCCTTANCGCATATGATTAAGTTTCGTGGTCATTTTTTGATT
GAGGG
