>Addgene plasmid #60815 | 10xHis-MBP-TEV-S. pyogenes dCas9 M1C D10A C80S H840A C574S | addgene partial sequence | sequence record 100552 | pBRforBam 5'-CTTGGAGCCACTATCGAC-3'
CCGGATATAGTTCCTCCTTTCANCAAAAAACCCCTCAAGACCCGTTTAGAGGCCCCAAGGGGTTATGCTA
GTTATTGCTCAGCGGTGGCAGCAGCCAACTCAGCTTCCTTTCGGGCTTTGTTAGCAGCCGGATCAGCGCG
CACGCGTGGTACCGGCCGGCCACCAGGTGGCGCGCCGCGATCGCGGATCCGTTATCCACTTCCAATGTTA
TTAGTCACCTCCTAGCTGACTCAAATCAATGCGTGTTTCATAAAGACCAGTGATGGATTGATGGATAAGA
GTGGCATCTAAAACTTCTTTTGTAGACGTATATCGTTTACGATCAATTGTTGTATCAAAATATTTAAAAG
CAGCGGGAGCTCCAAGATTCGTCAACGTAAATAAATGAATAATATTTTCTGCTTGTTCACGTATTGGTTT
GTCTCTATGTTTGTTATATGCACTAAGAACTTTATCTAAATTGGCATCTGCTAAAATAACACGCTTAGAA
AATTCACTGATTTGCTCAATAATCTCATCTAAATAATGCTTATGCTGCTCCACAAACAATTGTTTTTGTT
CGTTATCTTC
